Addgene plasmid #189941: SIV URA PCP-NLS-GFPEnvy
Purpose: Single-integration vector for inserting PCP-NLS-GFPEnvy at the URA3 locus in Saccharomyces cerevisiae
Depositing lab: Tineke Lenstra. Depositing organization: Netherlands Cancer Institute. Publication: Dynamic epistasis analysis reveals how chromatin remodeling regulates transcriptional bursting. Brouwer I, Kerklingh E, van Leeuwen F, Lenstra TL. Nat Struct Mol Biol. 2023 May;30(5):692-702. doi: 10.1038/s41594-023-00981-1. Epub 2023 May 1. PubMed 37127821.
Backbone
  Vector backbone: unknown
  Vector type: Mammalian Expression
  Selectable markers: URA3
Growth in bacteria
  Bacterial resistance: Ampicillin, 100 μg/mL
  Growth temperature: 37°C
  Growth strain: DH5alpha
  Copy number: Unknown
Gene/Insert
  Gene/Insert name: PCP-NLS-GFPEnvy
  Species: S. cerevisiae (budding yeast)
Terms and licenses: Academic/Nonprofit Terms; Industry Terms: Not Available to Industry
Depositor comments: Please visit https://www.biorxiv.org/content/10.1101/2021.12.15.472793v1 for bioRxiv preprint.
How to cite: SIV URA PCP-NLS-GFPEnvy was a gift from Tineke Lenstra (Addgene plasmid # 189941 ; http://n2t.net/addgene:189941 ; RRID:Addgene_189941)
