[The description below was written by a language model from this plasmid's Addgene catalogue record and pLannotate feature annotations shown in this document.]
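Description:
SIV URA PCP-NLS-GFPEnvy is a single-integration vector for placing a fluorescent PP7 coat protein fusion at the URA3 locus of Saccharomyces cerevisiae. The catalogue lists the vector type as mammalian expression and the backbone as unknown, but the stated purpose, the yeast marker and the annotated parts all point to a yeast integrating plasmid. No yeast replication origin (2μ or CEN/ARS) is annotated. In E. coli the 5.9 kb plasmid is maintained through a high-copy ColE1/pUC-type origin and an ampicillin resistance gene (β-lactamase with its own promoter). Selection in yeast relies on a URA3 coding sequence driven by the Ashbya gossypii TEF promoter and followed by the TEF terminator. This marker cassette is flanked by two loxP sites, so in principle Cre recombinase could remove it after integration. A fragment of the native URA3 promoter lies upstream of the cassette and probably serves as targeting homology, although the record does not spell out the integration design.

The payload is an open reading frame encoding the bacteriophage PP7 coat protein (PCP), an SV40 large T antigen nuclear localization signal, and a green fluorescent protein. The annotation software calls this protein Superfolder GFP, while the construct name identifies it as GFPEnvy. The CYC1 terminator follows the fusion. No yeast promoter is annotated in the roughly 650 nt between the T7 promoter and the start of PCP, so the record does not state what drives expression. T7 and T3 phage promoters flank the expression unit as backbone remnants. PCP binds PP7 RNA stem-loops, so a nuclear-targeted fluorescent PCP lets tagged nascent transcripts be seen in living cells. This fits the associated study of transcriptional bursting and chromatin remodeling.
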