Features (pLannotate 1.2.2; 16 found; start..end, strand, type, name):
    139..255     +  promoter       URA3 promoter (fragment): S. cerevisiae URA3
    255..274     -  CDS            lacZα (fragment): LacZα fragment of β-galactosidase; lacZ fragment
    319..352     -  protein_bind   loxP: Cre-mediated recombination occurs in the 8-bp core sequence (GCATACAT). Cre recombinase
    389..732     +  promoter       TEF promoter: Ashbya gossypii TEF promoter
    751..1539    +  CDS            URA3: PYRF_YEAST - Experimental evidence at protein level: Swiss-Prot protein existence level 1. From Saccharomyces cerevisiae (strain ATCC 204508 / S288c) (Baker's yeast).
   1551..1748    +  terminator     TEF terminator: Ashbya gossypii TEF terminator
   1772..1805    -  protein_bind   loxP: Cre-mediated recombination occurs in the 8-bp core sequence (GCATACAT). Cre recombinase
   1806..1824    +  promoter       T7 promoter: promoter for bacteriophage T7 RNA polymerase
   2471..2833    +  CDS            COAT_BPPP7: Experimental evidence at protein level: Swiss-Prot protein existence level 1. Forms the phage shell; binds to the phage RNA. From Pseudomonas phage PP7 (Bacteriophage PP7).
   2846..2866    +  CDS            SV40 NLS: nuclear localization signal of SV40 (simian virus 40) large T antigen
   2879..3592    +  CDS            Superfolder GFP: Superfolder GFP is a basic (constitutively fluorescent) green fluorescent protein published in 2005, derived from Aequorea victoria. It is reported to be a very rapidly-maturing weak dimer.
   3611..3858    +  terminator     CYC1 terminator: S. cerevisiae CYC1; transcription terminator for CYC1
   3881..3899    -  promoter       T3 promoter: promoter for bacteriophage T3 RNA polymerase
   4187..4775    -  rep_origin     ori: high-copy-number ColE1/pMB1/pBR322/pUC origin of replication
   4946..5806    -  CDS            AmpR: β-lactamase; bla; confers resistance to ampicillin, carbenicillin, and related antibiotics
   5807..5870    -  promoter       AmpR promoter: bla
>Addgene plasmid #189941 | SIV URA PCP-NLS-GFPEnvy | addgene full sequence | sequence record 375784 | Addgene NGS Result
TAACGTGATGATATTTCATAAATAATGTAATTCTATATATGTTAATTACCTTTTTTGCGAGGCATATTTA
TGGTGAAGGATAAGTTTTGACCATCAAAGAAGGTTAATGTGGCTGTGGTTTCAGGGTCCATAATGCTTTT
CAATTCATCTTTTTTTTTTTTGTTCTTTTTTTTGATTCCGGTTTCTTTGAAATTTTTTTGATTCGGTAAT
CTCCGAGCAGAAGGAAGAACGAAGGAAGGAGCACAGACTTAGATTTGTAAAACGACGGCCAGTGCATGCG
TATCGGACGTCTCCCTTCATGGTCATAGCTGTTTCCTGATAACTTCGTATAATGTATGCTATACGAAGTT
ATTAGCTTGCCTCGTCCCCGCCGGGTCACCCGGCGAGCGACATGGAGGCCCAGAATACCCTCCTTGACAG
TCTTGACGTGCGCAGCTCAGGGGCATGATGTGACTGTCGCCCGTACATTTAGCCCATACATCCCCATGTA
TAATCATTTGCATCCATACATTTTGATGGCCGCACGGCGCGAAGCAAAAATTACGGCTCCTCGCTCCAGA
CCTGCGAGCAGGGAAACGCTCCCCTCACAGACGCGTTGAATTGTCCCCACGCCGCGCCCCTGTAGAGAAA
TATAAAAGGTTAGGATTTGCCACTGAGGTTCTTCTTTCATATACTTCCTTTTAAAATCTTGCTAGGATAC
AGTTCTCACATCACATCCGAACATAAACAACCATGACAGTCAACACTAATACCTATAGTGAGAGAGCAGA
AACTCATGCCTCACCAGTAGCACAGCGATTATTTCGATTAATGGAACTGAAGAAAACCAATTTATGTGCA
TCAATTGACGTTGATACCACTAAGGAGTTCCTTGAATTAATTGATAAATTAGGTCCTTATGTATGCTTAA
TCAAGACTCATATTGATATAATCAATGATTTTTCCTATGAATCCACTATTGAACCATTATTAGAACTTTC
ACGTAAACATCAATTTATGATTTTTGAAGATAGAAAATTTGCTGATATTGGTAATACCGTAAAGAAACAA
TATATTGGTGGAGTTTATAAAATTAGTAGTTGGGCAGATATTACCAATGCTCATGGTGTCACTGGGAATG
GAGTGGTTGAAGGATTAAAACAGGGAGCTAAAGAAACCACCACCAACCAAGAGCCAAGAGGGTTATTGAT
GTTAGCTGAATTATCATCAGTGGGATCATTAGCATACGGAGAATATTCTCAAAAAACTGTTGAAATTGCT
AAATCCGATAAGGAATTTGTTATTGGATTTATTGCCCAACGTGATATGGGTGGCCAAGAAGAAGGATTTG
ATTGGCTTATTATGACACCTGGAGTTGGATTAGATGATAAAGGTGATGGATTAGGACAACAATATAGAAC
TGTTGATGAAGTTGTTAGCACTGGAACTGATATTATCATTGTTGGTAGAGGATTGTTTGGTAAAGGAAGA
GATCCAGATATTGAAGGTAAAAGGTATAGAAATGCTGGTTGGAATGCTTATTTGAAAAAGACTGGCCAAT
TATAATCAGTACTGACAATAAAAAGATTCTTGTTTTCAAGAACTTGTCATTTGTATAGTTTTTTTATATT
GTAGTTGTTCTATTTTAATCAAATGTTAGCGTGATTTATATTTTTTTTCGCCTCGACATCATCTGCCCAG
ATGCGAAGTTAAGTGCGCAGAAAGTAATATCATGCGTCAATCGTATGTGAATGCTGGTCGCTATACTGCT
GTCGATTCGATACTAACGCCGATAACTTCGTATAATGTATGCTATACGAAGTTATTAATACGACTCACTA
TAGGGCGAATTGGAGCTCGTATTCAAGATATTCTTATCAAAGCACTTATTTTTTCATTATATTTCTATAT
TGATTTAAGGACGGTACGCTATTTTCTTTGTACCTTTTACTATGCATAAAAAAAGGGGAAGTGTTTAACA
ATCGACACTTACTTAATATGTTTTGCCGCCCTTCATAAGAGGGTGTTTCTAAAATTTATTGGGCAAGAAT
GAGATGGACTCGCACCCTACATGACGTTTAAATATTTAGTGTTAAGGTTCAGAACATGCACCAGGTGCGA
CATGTGTTGCGATTATCATGACAATGTCTCTATCCGAGATGCATTTGTAGTATCAATTGATGCGTATTAT
GACATGATTTACATAGCATACATCGTCAAACATGATATTATATTCTTTTTTTGATAAATGTACGGATTTA
AAGCTGTCGAATATATTTTCTGAAATTTCTTGGAGCTGACGCAAAATTTTCAAAGGTGCTAAAATTTTTC
AAGATTTCTCACTTTTGCTTGGTAACAAAGAATGATGGCATTGCATTTTTACCACCGGTACATTTAACTG
CTATTTCTCACGTTTCTTTCCCTATCCTTAAGTAATTCTTTTACAATCTAAGAAAACCACGATCAAACAA
ATAAATCAGCATCTAGAATGTCCAAAACCATCGTTCTTTCGGTCGGCGAGGCTACTCGCACTCTGACTGA
GATCCAGTCCACCGCAGACCGTCAGATCTTCGAAGAGAAGGTCGGGCCTCTGGTGGGTCGGCTGCGCCTC
ACGGCTTCGCTCCGTCAAAACGGAGCCAAGACCGCGTATCGCGTCAACCTAAAACTGGATCAGGCGGACG
TCGTTGATTCCGGACTTCCGAAAGTGCGCTACACTCAGGTATGGTCGCACGACGTGACAATCGTTGCGAA
TAGCACCGAGGCCTCGCGCAAATCGTTGTACGATTTGACCAAGTCCCTCGTCGCGACCTCGCAGGTCGAA
GATCTTGTCGTCAACCTTGTGCCGCTGGGCCGTGGATCCCCCGGGCCAAAAAAGAAGAGAAAGGTAGAAT
TCGATATCATGTCTAAAGGCGAGGAATTGTTTACAGGTGTAGTTCCTATTTTGGTCGAACTAGATGGAGA
TGTCAACGGTCATAAGTTTTCTGTACGTGGTGAAGGCGAAGGTGATGCTACTAATGGCAAACTGACTCTG
AAGTTCATCTGTACGACCGGAAAATTGCCAGTTCCATGGCCTACATTAGTAACAACATTATGTTACGGAG
TTCAATGCTTTGCTAGATACCCAGATCACATGAAGCAGCATGACTTTTTCAAAAGTGCTATGCCAGAAGG
TTATGTGCAGGAGAGAACTATCTCCTTCAAAGATGATGGTACTTATAAGACAAGAGCAGAGGTAAAGTTT
GAAGGCGATACATTGGTTAATAGAATTGAGCTTAAAGGCATTGATTTTAAGGAAGATGGGAATATCCTCG
GACATAAACTTGAATACAATTTCAATTCACATAATGTTTATATCACAGCAGATAAACAAAAGAATGGTAT
AAAAGCGAACTTTAAGACAAGACATAACGTGGAAGATGGTAGCGTCCAATTAGCCGACCATTACCAACAA
AACACTCCTATCGGGGACGGGCCAGTTCTCCTTCCAGACAACCACTACCTATCAACCCAATCTGTTCTAT
CTAAAGACCCTAATGAAAAACGAGATCACATGGTCTTGTTAGAGTTCGTGACTGCCGCTGGTATAACATT
AGGAATGGACGAATTGTACAAATAAGGATCCTAACTCGAGTCATGTAATTAGTTATGTCACGCTTACATT
CACGCCCTCCCCCCACATCCGCTCTAACCGAAAAGGAAGGAGTTAGACAACCTGAAGTCTAGGTCCCTAT
TTATTTTTTTATAGTTATGTTAGTATTAAGAACGTTATTTATATTTCAAATTTTTCTTTTTTTTCTGTAC
AGACGCGTGTACGCATGTAACATTATACTGAAAACCTTGCTTGAGAAGGTTTTGGGACGCTCGAAGGCTT
TAATTTGCGGCCGGTACCCAGCTTTTGTTCCCTTTAGTGAGGGTTAATTTCCTGAAAACTGTATTATAAG
TAAATGCATGTATACTAAACTCACAAATTAGAGCTTCAATTTAATTATATCAGTTATTACGCGGGAATCT
CGGTCGTAATGATTTCTATAATGACGAAAAAAAAAAAATTGGAAAGAAAATGCTTCATGGCCTTTATAAA
AAGGAACTATCCAATACCTCGCCAGAACCAAGTAACAGTATTTTACGGGGCACAAATCAAGAACAATAAG
ACAGGACTGTAAAGATGGACGCATTTAATTAATTCGAAGGCCGCGTTGCTGGCGTTTTTCCATAGGCTCC
GCCCCCCTGACGAGCATCACAAAAATCGACGCTCAAGTCAGAGGTGGCGAAACCCGACAGGACTATAAAG
ATACCAGGCGTTTCCCCCTGGAAGCTCCCTCGTGCGCTCTCCTGTTCCGACCCTGCCGCTTACCGGATAC
CTGTCCGCCTTTCTCCCTTCGGGAAGCGTGGCGCTTTCTCATAGCTCACGCTGTAGGTATCTCAGTTCGG
TGTAGGTCGTTCGCTCCAAGCTGGGCTGTGTGCACGAACCCCCCGTTCAGCCCGACCGCTGCGCCTTATC
CGGTAACTATCGTCTTGAGTCCAACCCGGTAAGACACGACTTATCGCCACTGGCAGCAGCCACTGGTAAC
AGGATTAGCAGAGCGAGGTATGTAGGCGGTGCTACAGAGTTCTTGAAGTGGTGGCCTAACTACGGCTACA
CTAGAAGAACAGTATTTGGTATCTGCGCTCTGCTGAAGCCAGTTACCTTCGGAAAAAGAGTTGGTAGCTC
TTGATCCGGCAAACAAACCACCGCTGGTAGCGGTGGTTTTTTTGTTTGCAAGCAGCAGATTACGCGCAGA
AAAAAAGGATCTCAAGAAGATCCTTTGATCTTTTCTACGGGGTCTGACGCTCAGTGGAACGAAAACTCAC
GTTAAGGGATTTTGGTCATGAGATTATCAAAAAGGATCTTCACCTAGATCCTTTTAAATTAAAAATGAAG
TTTTAAATCAATCTAAAGTATATATGAGTAAACTTGGTCTGACAGTTACCAATGCTTAATCAGTGAGGCA
CCTATCTCAGCGATCTGTCTATTTCGTTCATCCATAGTTGCCTGACTCCCCGTCGTGTAGATAACTACGA
TACGGGAGGGCTTACCATCTGGCCCCAGTGCTGCAATGATACCGCGAGACCCACGCTCACCGGCTCCAGA
TTTATCAGCAATAAACCAGCCAGCCGGAAGGGCCGAGCGCAGAAGTGGTCCTGCAACTTTATCCGCCTCC
ATCCAGTCTATTAATTGTTGCCGGGAAGCTAGAGTAAGTAGTTCGCCAGTTAATAGTTTGCGCAACGTTG
TTGCCATTGCTACAGGCATCGTGGTGTCACGCTCGTCGTTTGGTATGGCTTCATTCAGCTCCGGTTCCCA
ACGATCAAGGCGAGTTACATGATCCCCCATGTTGTGCAAAAAAGCGGTTAGCTCCTTCGGTCCTCCGATC
GTTGTCAGAAGTAAGTTGGCCGCAGTGTTATCACTCATGGTTATGGCAGCACTGCATAATTCTCTTACTG
TCATGCCATCCGTAAGATGCTTTTCTGTGACTGGTGAGTACTCAACCAAGTCATTCTGAGAATAGTGTAT
GCGGCGACCGAGTTGCTCTTGCCCGGCGTCAATACGGGATAATACCGCGCCACATAGCAGAACTTTAAAA
GTGCTCATCATTGGAAAACGTTCTTCGGGGCGAAAACTCTCAAGGATCTTACCGCTGTTGAGATCCAGTT
CGATGTAACCCACTCGTGCACCCAACTGATCTTCAGCATCTTTTACTTTCACCAGCGTTTCTGGGTGAGC
AAAAACAGGAAGGCAAAATGCCGCAAAAAAGGGAATAAGGGCGACACGGAAATGTTGAATACTCATACTC
TTCCTTTTTCAATATTATTGAAGCATTTATCAGGGTTATTGTCTCATGAGCGGATACATATTTGAAGTAT
CGTTCGAATTAAT
